>Addgene plasmid #190168 | SspBmicro-mCh-p60 | addgene full sequence | sequence record 374288 | Addgene NGS Result
AGTCGCTGCGCGCTGCCTTCGCCCCGTGCCCCGCTCCGCCGCCGCCTCGCGCCGCCCGCCCCGGCTCTGA
CTGACCGCGTTACTCCCACAGGTGAGCGGGCGGGACGGCCCTTCTCCTCCGGGCTGTAATTAGCGCTTGG
TTTAATGACGGCTCGTTTCTTTTCTGTGGCTGCGTGAAAGCCTTAAAGGGCTCCGGGAGGGCCCTTTGTG
CGGGGGGGAGCGGCTCGGGGGGTGCGTGCGTGTGTGTGTGCGTGGGGAGCGCCGCGTGCGGCTCCGCGCT
GCCCGGCGGCTGTGAGCGCTGCGGGCGCGGCGCGGGGCTTTGTGCGCTCCGCAGTGTGCGCGAGGGGAGC
GCGGCCGGGGGCGGTGCCCCGCGGTGCGGGGGGGGCTGCGAGGGGAACAAAGGCTGCGTGCGGGGTGTGT
GCGTGGGGGGGTGAGCAGGGGGTGTGGGCGCGGCGGTCGGGCTGTAACCCCCCCCTGCACCCCCCTCCCC
GAGTTGCTGAGCACGGCCCGGCTTCGGGTGCGGGGCTCCGTGCGGGGCGTGGCGCGGGGCTCGCCGTGCC
GGGCGGGGGGKGGCGGCRGGKGGGGGKGCCGGGCGGGGCGGGGCCGCCYCGGGCCGGGGGGGGCTCGGGG
GRGGGGCGCGGCGGCCCCCGGAGCGCCGGCGGCTGTCGAGGCGCGGCGAGCCGCAGCCATTGCCTTTTAT
GGTAATCGTGCGAGAGGGCGCAGGGACTTCCTTTGTCCCAAATCTGTGCGGAGCCGAAATCTGGGAGGCG
CCGCCGCACCCCCTCTAGCGGGCGCGGGGCGAAGCGGTGCGGCGCCGGCAGGAAGGAAATGGGCGGGGAG
GGCCTTCGTGCGTCGCCGCGCCGCCGTCCCCTTCTCCATCTCCAGCCTCGGGGCTGTCCGCAGGGGGACG
GCTGCCTTCGGGGGGGACGGGGCAGGGCGGGGTTCGGCTTCTGGCGTGTGACCGGCGGGGTTTATATCTT
CCCTTCTCTGTTCCTCCGCAGCCCCCAAGCTAGGCAATTGGGCGCGCCACCATGGATCTGAGCGGCCTGA
CCCTGCAGGAATTCAGCTCCCCGAAACGCCCTAAGCTGCTGCGTGAATATTACGATTGGCTGGTTGATAA
CAGCTTTACCCCATATCTGGTGGTGGATGCCACATACCTGGGCGTGAACGTGCCCGTGGAGTATGTGAAA
GACGGTCAGATCGTGCTGAATCTGTCTGCAAGTGCGACCGGCAACCTGCAACTGACAAATGATTTTATCC
AGTTCAACGCCCAGTTTAAGGGCGTGTCTCGTGAACTGTATATCCCGATGGGTGCCGCTCTGGCCATTTA
CGCTCGCGAGAACGGCGATGGTGTGATGTTCGAACCAGAAGAAATCTATGACGAGCTGAATATTGGTCAA
TTGTCTAGAGGTGGCGGGGGCAGTGGGGGAGGGGGAAGTGGAGGCGGCGGTTCTGGCGGGGGAGGCTCCG
GTGGCGGGGGGAGCGGGGGTGGGAGTAAGCTTGTGAGCAAGGGCGAGGAGGATAACATGGCCATCATCAA
GGAGTTCATGCGCTTCAAGGTGCACATGGAGGGCTCCGTGAACGGCCACGAGTTCGAGATCGAGGGCGAG
GGCGAGGGCCGCCCCTACGAGGGCACCCAGACCGCCAAGCTGAAGGTGACCAAGGGTGGCCCCCTGCCCT
TCGCCTGGGACATCCTGTCCCCTCAGTTCATGTACGGCTCCAAGGCCTACGTGAAGCACCCCGCCGACAT
CCCCGACTACTTGAAGCTGTCCTTCCCCGAGGGCTTCAAGTGGGAGCGCGTGATGAACTTCGAGGACGGC
GGCGTGGTGACCGTGACCCAGGACTCCTCCCTGCAGGACGGCGAGTTCATCTACAAGGTGAAGCTGCGCG
GCACCAACTTCCCCTCCGACGGTCCCGTAATGCAGAAGAAGACCATGGGCTGGGAGGCCTCCTCCGAGCG
GATGTACCCCGAGGACGGCGCCCTGAAGGGCGAGATCAAGCAGAGGCTGAAGCTGAAGGACGGCGGCCAC
TACGACGCTGAGGTCAAGACCACCTACAAGGCCAAGAAGCCCGTGCAGCTGCCCGGCGCCTACAACGTCA
ACATCAAGTTGGACATCACCTCCCACAACGAGGACTACACCATCGTGGAACAGTACGAACGCGCCGAGGG
CCGCCACTCCACCGGCGGCATGGACGAGCTGTACAAGGCTAGCGGAGGCGGTGGCTCAGGCGGAGGAGGG
TCAGGAGGGGGAGGCAGTGGCGGGGGCGGCTCTGGAGGAGGGGGTTCTGGTGGTGGTAGCTACGTAATGA
GTCTTCAAATGATTGTTGAGAATGTAAAATTGGCTCGTGAATATGCACTGCTGGGAAACTATGACTCTGC
AATGGTCTACTATCAGGGAGTTCTTGACCAAATGAACAAGTACCTGTACTCAGTCAAAGATACACACCTC
CGTCAGAAATGGCAACAGGTTTGGCAGGAAATAAATGTGGAAGCTAAGCAAGTTAAGGATATCATGAAAA
CACTCGAGAGCTTCAAACTAGACATCACTTCTTTGCAAGCTGCACAACATGAATTTCCAGCTGCTGAAGG
AGAAGTCTGGTCCTTGCCTGTACCTGTTGAGCGAAGACCCTTACCAGGACCTAGGAAACGCCAGTCTTCT
CAGCACAGTGACCCTAAGCCACACAGTAACCGGCCAAGCACAGTCGTCAGAGCTCATCGGCCGTCTCCAC
AGAATCTTCACAATGACAGAGGGAAAGCTGTTCGTAGTCGTGAAAAGAAAGAACAGAGTAAGGGAAGAGA
GGAAAAGAACAAATTACCTGCTGCAGTTACAGAACCAGAGGCAAATAAGTTTGATGGCACTGGGTATGAC
AAGGACTTAGTAGAAGCTTTGGAAAGAGATATCATTTCTCAGAATCCCAACGTTCGGTGGTATGATATTG
CTGATTTAGTAGAAGCCAAAAAGTTGCTTCAGGAAGCAGTGGTGTTACCAATGTGGATGCCAGAATTCTT
TAAGGGCATTAGGAGACCATGGAAAGGTGTGCTGATGGTTGGCCCACCTGGCACTGGAAAGACCCTTCTA
GCTAAAGCAGTTGCCACGGAATGCAAGACAACGTTCTTCAATGTCTCTTCATCAACTCTGACGTCCAAAT
ACAGAGGAGAGTCTGAGAAGCTTGTCCGTCTCCTGTTTGAAATGGCTCGGTTTTACTCCCCAGCTACCAT
ATTTATTGATGAGATAGATTCCATTTGCAGCCGCCGAGGAACTTCTGAAGAGCATGAAGCCAGCCGAAGG
ATGAAAGCTGAGCTGCTGGTTCAAATGGACGGTGTTGGAGGTGCCTCAGAGAACGATGACCCTTCCAAAA
TGGTTATGGTTCTGGCGGCTACTAATTTCCCATGGGACATAGATGAGGCTTTAAGGCGTCGTCTGGAGAA
AAGAATCTATATTCCATTACCATCAGCAAAAGGCAGGGAAGAACTGTTGAGAATAAGTCTGCGAGAGCTG
GAATTGGCTGATGATGTCAACCTTGCGAGCATAGCAGAAAACATGGAAGGCTACTCGGGTGCAGACATTA
CCAATGTATGCAGGGACGCATCGTTGATGGCCATGAGACGGCGTATTGAGGGTCTAACCCCAGAAGAAAT
CCGGAACCTTTCAAGAGAAGCAATGCACATGCCTACCACCATGGAGGATTTTGAAATGGCTTTAAAGAAG
ATTTCTAAATCAGTATCAGCTGCAGATATTGAAAGATACGAGAAATGGATAGTTGAGTTTGGATCATGCT
AGACGCGTACCGGTCCTAGATAAGTAATGATCATAATCAGCCATATCACATCTGTAGAGGTTTTACTTGC
TTTAAAAAACCTCCCACACCTCCCCCTGAACCTGAAACATAAAATGAATGCAATTGTTGTTGTTAACTTG
TTTATTGCAGCTTATAATGGTTACAAATAAAGCAATAGCATCACAAATTTCACAAATAAAGCATTTTTTT
CACTGCATTCTAGTTGTGGTTTGTCCAAACTCATCAATGTATCTTATCATGTCTGGATCAATTCGTAATC
ATGTCATAGCTGTTTCCTGTGTGAAATTGTTATCCGCTCACAATTCCACACAACATACGAGCCGGAAGCA
TAAAGTGTAAAGCCTGGGGTGCCTAATGAGTGAGCTAACTCACATTAATTGCGTTGCGCTCACTGCCCGC
TTTCCAGTCGGGAAACCTGTCGTGCCAGCTGCATTAATGAATCGGCCAACGCGCGGGGAGAGGCGGTTTG
CGTATTGGGCGCTCTTCCGCTTCCTCGCTCACTGACTCGCTGCGCTCGGTCGTTCGGCTGCGGCGAGCGG
TATCAGCTCACTCAAAGGCGGTAATACGGTTATCCACAGAATCAGGGGATAACGCAGGAAAGAACATGTG
AGCAAAAGGCCAGCAAAAGGCCAGGAACCGTAAAAAGGCCGCGTTGCTGGCGTTTTTCCATAGGCTCCGC
CCCCCTGACGAGCATCACAAAAATCGACGCTCAAGTCAGAGGTGGCGAAACCCGACAGGACTATAAAGAT
ACCAGGCGTTTCCCCCTGGAAGCTCCCTCGTGCGCTCTCCTGTTCCGACCCTGCCGCTTACCGGATACCT
GTCCGCCTTTCTCCCTTCGGGAAGCGTGGCGCTTTCTCATAGCTCACGCTGTAGGTATCTCAGTTCGGTG
TAGGTCGTTCGCTCCAAGCTGGGCTGTGTGCACGAACCCCCCGTTCAGCCCGACCGCTGCGCCTTATCCG
GTAACTATCGTCTTGAGTCCAACCCGGTAAGACACGACTTATCGCCACTGGCAGCAGCCACTGGTAACAG
GATTAGCAGAGCGAGGTATGTAGGCGGTGCTACAGAGTTCTTGAAGTGGTGGCCTAACTACGGCTACACT
AGAAGAACAGTATTTGGTATCTGCGCTCTGCTGAAGCCAGTTACCTTCGGAAAAAGAGTTGGTAGCTCTT
GATCCGGCAAACAAACCACCGCTGGTAGCGGTGGTTTTTTTGTTTGCAAGCAGCAGATTACGCGCAGAAA
AAAAGGATCTCAAGAAGATCCTTTGATCTTTTCTACGGGGTCTGACGCTCAGTGGAACGAAAACTCACGT
TAAGGGATTTTGGTCATGAGATTATCAAAAAGGATCTTCACCTAGATCCTTTTAAATTAAAAATGAAGTT
TTAAATCAATCTAAAGTATATATGAGTAAACTTGGTCTGACAGTTACCAATGCTTAATCAGTGAGGCACC
TATCTCAGCGATCTGTCTATTTCGTTCATCCATAGTTGCCTGACTCCCCGTCGTGTAGATAACTACGATA
CGGGAGGGCTTACCATCTGGCCCCAGTGCTGCAATGATACCGCGAGACCCACGCTCACCGGCTCCAGATT
TATCAGCAATAAACCAGCCAGCCGGAAGGGCCGAGCGCAGAAGTGGTCCTGCAACTTTATCCGCCTCCAT
CCAGTCTATTAATTGTTGCCGGGAAGCTAGAGTAAGTAGTTCGCCAGTTAATAGTTTGCGCAACGTTGTT
GCCATTGCTACAGGCATCGTGGTGTCACGCTCGTCGTTTGGTATGGCTTCATTCAGCTCCGGTTCCCAAC
GATCAAGGCGAGTTACATGATCCCCCATGTTGTGCAAAAAAGCGGTTAGCTCCTTCGGTCCTCCGATCGT
TGTCAGAAGTAAGTTGGCCGCAGTGTTATCACTCATGGTTATGGCAGCACTGCATAATTCTCTTACTGTC
ATGCCATCCGTAAGATGCTTTTCTGTGACTGGTGAGTACTCAACCAAGTCATTCTGAGAATAGTGTATGC
GGCGACCGAGTTGCTCTTGCCCGGCGTCAATACGGGATAATACCGCGCCACATAGCAGAACTTTAAAAGT
GCTCATCATTGGAAAACGTTCTTCGGGGCGAAAACTCTCAAGGATCTTACCGCTGTTGAGATCCAGTTCG
ATGTAACCCACTCGTGCACCCAACTGATCTTCAGCATCTTTTACTTTCACCAGCGTTTCTGGGTGAGCAA
AAACAGGAAGGCAAAATGCCGCAAAAAAGGGAATAAGGGCGACACGGAAATGTTGAATACTCATACTCTT
CCTTTTTCAATATTATTGAAGCATTTATCAGGGTTATTGTCTCATGAGCGGATACATATTTGAATGTATT
TAGAAAAATAAACAAATAGGGGTTCCGCGCACATTTCCCCGAAAAGTGCCACCTGACGTCTAAGAAACCA
TTATTATCATGACATTAACCTATAAAAATAGGCGTATCACGAGGCCCTTTCGTCTCGCGCGTTTCGGTGA
TGACGGTGAAAACCTCTGACACATGCAGCTCCCGGAGACGGTCACAGCTTGTCTGTAAGCGGATGCCGGG
AGCAGACAAGCCCGTCAGGGCGCGTCAGCGGGTGTTGGCGGGTGTCGGGGCTGGCTTAACTATGCGGCAT
CAGAGCAGATTGTACTGAGAGTGCACCATATGCGGTGTGAAATACCGCACAGATGCGTAAGGAGAAAATA
CCGCATCAGGCGCCATTCGCCATTCAGGCTGCGCAACTGTTGGGAAGGGCGATCGGTGCGGGCCTCTTCG
CTATTACGCCAGCTGGCGAAAGGGGGATGTGCTGCAAGGCGATTAAGTTGGGTAACGCCAGGGTTTTCCC
AGTCACGACGTTGTAAAACGACGGCCAGTGCCAAGTTGGGATCTTTGCATTGGCCCACGGCTCTCAGGAT
GGGGATGCTCCCCTTCAGCACCCGGTTCCCCTTGGAAACTGATGGTCCTGGCTCTGTGGCATGGCAGTGG
CACTGTGAGGAGCCCCCTACCAGCAGCACACAGTGGGGTTGGCACTGCCACGCTCCGGATGCCGCGCTCT
GATCCAACCCCATAATCAAGGGAACCCGAATTGCCCCATCATTGCCCCCACCACCCCCATCCTGCCGGGC
CCTCACACCCCACGCTGCCTTCTGGTGACATTCCCCAGCCCAAACCCACGGCTTCATGGCTACCGCGGGG
CATTTCCCATTGCCGCCCCATTATCAGCTCTGCACACCTCCCGCTGTACCCATGCCTCGTGGCTGCCCTT
CTTTGACGTATAATCTTCTAATTAATACCCGGCCTTGTCAAAGTGGAGCACAAACGTTAATTAATTCCCC
AGCAGGCAGGTAATTAACAGTGTGACTCCCTTTTTGCTGCGAGTGGGGCTGATACAGAGAGATGTGGCAC
TATGGAGCCCACGGGGTCCTGGCACTGGGTGCCCACGGAGGTCCCCATGTGCTGCAGTGTCACCGCCTCC
GAGGAGACAGTATTGTCCCTGCGGTGTCCCTGCAGCTCAGCTCTGTCCACAGGGCCACCTCCAGTTTGGA
GGGGACACAATGCAGCCCCGATGCAACCCATCCTCGCAGCATCCCAGGGACAAAGACCCCACTGCAAGAC
CGCACACAGGGCTGGGTCCCGCTCCCCTAATATCTACAGTGCTTCTTGCATGGCCCCTTAATCAATGCAG
TTAATCAGCATGCGCTCATGCACCGCTCTGGAGCTGCAAAGCCCCTCGCAGCGCTGCTCACCAACACCGC
GCACCGCCCCGGCCCAGCCTGCAGCACGCGCTGCAAACAGGAAAGAAACAAAATATTGCCCAAATGTAGG
CAAAGGCATTCGGCTGCCTTGACCTCCGCCGGGCCGGGCCCTGCCTGACTCAGCTCCTTACTCAGCGCTC
GCTTCCTCCCTCCGGCTGCCACCGCCGCAGCGCACACCCTGACAAAGAGTGGCCCTTAACGGGCTCTGAG
GTGCACCCAGCAGTGCACTCAGCAGTCCAAGGGCCGGCCTGGAGGTTTGCACCGCTACGTGCTGACATTA
GCATTGAACTTGGCCCTGGGTAGTGCTGCAGGCCGGGCGGGGTGGGTGTAGAGAGTGCAGCGCGCGTTGC
ACCCGGTGCCCCTTCCCCTCCCTTGCATCCCAGCAGGCTGCACCCCAGCACCAGGCCCGTGCATGCATGC
TCCTGGTGTTATTGCAGCCTGGTGCATGCATGCGTCTTGATGGTGCAGCGCTGTGCATGCATCCTCCTTG
GTGTGTAGCAGTCTAGTGCATGCATACCCCTCGGTGTTATTGCTGCTCTGTGCACGCACGCTCATTGTAT
CACTTCATCCCAGTGCATGCACTCACACTGGAGCGATTGCTGCTCGGTGCACGCACACTCATTGTATCAC
TGCAGCTCAGTGGCTGCACGCACACCGGTGTTATTGCTGCTCGGTGCGTGCATGCACATCAGTGTCGCTG
CAGCTCAGTGCATGCACGCTCATTGCCCATCGCTATCCCTGCCTCTCCTGCTGGCGCTCCCCGGGAGGTG
ACTTCAAGGGGACCGCAGGACCACCTCGGGGGTGGGGGGAGGGCTGCACACGCGGACCCCGCTCCCCCTC
CCCAACAAAGCACTGTGGAATCAAAAAGGGGGGAGGGGGGATGGAGGGGCGCGTCACACCCCCGCCCCAC
ACCCTCACCTCGAGGTGAGCCCCACGTTCTGCTTCACTCTCCCCATCTCCCCCCCCTCCCCACCCCCAAT
TTTGTATTTATTTATTTTTTAATTATTTTGTGCAGCGATGGGGGCGGGGGGGGGGGGGNCGCGCGCCRGG
SGGGGSGGGGCGGGGSGRGGGGSGGGGSGGGGSGAGGSGGAGAGGTGCGGCGGCAGCCAATCAGAGCGGC
GCGCTCCGAAAGTTTCCTTTTATGGCGAGGCGGCGGCGGCGGCGGCCCTATAAAAAGCGAAGCGCGCGGC
GGGCGGG
Features (pLannotate 1.2.2; 17 found; start..end, strand, type, name):
   1065..1394    +  CDS            sspB (fragment): SSPB_HAEIN - Experimental evidence at protein level: Swiss-Prot protein existence level 1. Also stimulates degradation of the N-terminus of RseA (residues 1-108, alone or in complex with sigma-E) by ClpX-ClpP in a non-ssrA-mediated fashion. From Haemophilus influenzae (strain ATCC 51907 / DSM 11121 / KW20 / Rd).
   1500..2207    +  CDS            mCherry: mCherry is a basic (constitutively fluorescent) red fluorescent protein published in 2004, derived from Discosoma sp.. It is reported to be a very rapidly-maturing monomer with low acid sensitivity.
   2307..3779    +  CDS            Katna1: KTNA1_MOUSE - Experimental evidence at protein level: Swiss-Prot protein existence level 1. Catalytic subunit of a complex which severs microtubules in an ATP-dependent manner. Microtubule severing may promote rapid reorganization of cellular microtubule arrays and the release of microtubules from the centrosome following nucleation. Microtubule release from the mitotic spindle poles may allow depolymerization of the microtubule end proximal to the spindle pole, leading to poleward microtubule flux and poleward motion of chromosome. The function in regulating microtubule dynamics at spindle po
   3807..3892    +  CDS            large T antigen (fragment): large T antigen from SV40 (simian virus 40)
   3915..4049    +  polyA_signal   SV40 poly(A) signal: SV40 polyadenylation signal
   4087..4103    -  protein_bind   lac operator: The lac repressor binds to the lac operator to inhibit transcription in E. coli. This inhibition can be relieved by adding lactose or isopropyl-β-D-thiogalactopyranoside (IPTG). lac repressor encoded by lacI
   4111..4141    -  promoter       lac promoter: promoter for the E. coli lac operon
   4156..4177    -  protein_bind   CAP binding site: CAP binding activates transcription in the presence of cAMP. E. coli catabolite activator protein
   4190..4282    -  CDS            lacI (fragment): lac repressor; lacI; The lac repressor binds to the lac operator to inhibit transcription in E. coli. This inhibition can be relieved by adding lactose or isopropyl-β-D-thiogalactopyranoside (IPTG).
   4465..5053    -  rep_origin     ori: high-copy-number ColE1/pMB1/pBR322/pUC origin of replication
   5224..6084    -  CDS            AmpR: β-lactamase; bla; confers resistance to ampicillin, carbenicillin, and related antibiotics
   6085..6189    -  promoter       AmpR promoter: bla
   6284..6319    +  CDS            rop (fragment): Rop protein, which maintains plasmids at low copy number; rop
   6421..6520    +  misc_feature   bom (fragment): basis of mobility region from pBR322
   6526..6680    -  CDS            lacZα (fragment): LacZα fragment of β-galactosidase; lacZ fragment
   8480..8755    +  promoter       chicken β-actin promoter: No description available
   8756..968     +  intron         chimeric intron (across the origin): chimera between introns from chicken β-actin and rabbit β-globin
