[The description below was written by a language model from this plasmid's Addgene catalogue record and pLannotate feature annotations shown in this document.]
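Description:
SspBmicro-mCh-p60 is a mammalian expression plasmid built on the pB80 backbone that encodes a light-recruitable form of the microtubule-severing enzyme katanin. It is maintained in E. coli as a high-copy plasmid through a ColE1/pUC-type origin and selected with ampicillin via the β-lactamase gene. The annotation also picks up small remnants of lac regulatory elements, lacZα, rop and bom, which are cloning-vector leftovers rather than functional parts of the payload. The catalogue lists a total size of about 8.5 kb, whereas the sequenced record that was annotated is slightly longer, at about 8.8 kb.

Expression is driven by a chicken β-actin promoter followed by a chimeric chicken β-actin/rabbit β-globin intron, which spans the numbering origin of the circular sequence. Transcripts are terminated by an SV40 polyadenylation signal, and the short large T antigen fragment annotated just upstream of it is probably part of that SV40-derived region. No CMV enhancer is annotated, and roughly 1.8 kb upstream of the promoter carries no annotation.

The open reading frame fuses three modules in order. The first is SspBmicro, a fragment of Haemophilus influenzae SspB. The second is the monomeric red fluorescent protein mCherry. The third is mouse Katna1, the p60 catalytic subunit of katanin that severs microtubules in an ATP-dependent manner. SspB variants are commonly used as the binding partner of the light-gated iLID module, although the partner construct is not described in this record.

The stated purpose is a recruitable katanin for microtubule severing, as part of the Opto-katanin system for localized optogenetic microtubule disassembly. The mCherry tag allows the fusion's localization to be followed by imaging.
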