Addgene plasmid #190168: SspBmicro-mCh-p60
Purpose: Expresses SspBmicro-mCh-p60, a recruitable katanin for microtubule severing, in mammalian cells.
Depositing lab: Anna Akhmanova. Publication: Opto-katanin, an optogenetic tool for localized, microtubule disassembly. Meiring JCM, Grigoriev I, Nijenhuis W, Kapitein LC, Akhmanova A. Curr Biol. 2022 Nov 7;32(21):4660-4674.e6. doi: 10.1016/j.cub.2022.09.010. Epub 2022 Sep 28. PubMed 36174574.
Backbone
  Vector backbone: pB80
  Backbone manufacturer: Lukas Kapitein lab
  Backbone size w/o insert (bp): 6000
  Total vector size (bp): 8487
  Vector type: Mammalian Expression
Growth in bacteria
  Bacterial resistance: Ampicillin, 100 μg/mL
  Growth temperature: 37°C
  Growth strain: DH5alpha
  Copy number: High Copy
Gene/Insert
  Gene/Insert name: SspBmicro-mCherry-p60 (alt name: SspB-mCh-p60)
  Species: M. musculus (mouse), Synthetic
  Insert size (bp): 2751
  GenBank ID: NM_011835.3
  Tag / fusion protein: SspBmicro-mCherry (N terminal on insert)
  Cloning method: Gibson Cloning
  Sequencing primers: 5′ ggcttctggcgtgtgaccggcgg; 3′ cctcccacacctccccctgaacct
Terms and licenses: Academic/Nonprofit Terms; Industry Terms: Not Available to Industry
How to cite: SspBmicro-mCh-p60 was a gift from Anna Akhmanova (Addgene plasmid # 190168 ; http://n2t.net/addgene:190168 ; RRID:Addgene_190168)
