>Addgene plasmid #190168 | SspBmicro-mCh-p60 | addgene partial sequence | sequence record 378719 | pCAGGS5 5'-ggttcggcttctggcgtgtgacc-3'
NNNNNNNNNNNNNNNNTNTCTTCCTTCTCTGTTCTCCGCAGCCCCCAAGCTAGGCAATTGGGCGCGCCAC
CATGGATCTGAGCGGCCTGACCCTGCAGGAATTCAGCTCCCCGAAACGCCCTAAGCTGCTGCGTGAATAT
TACGATTGGCTGGTTGATAACAGCTTTACCCCATATCTGGTGGTGGATGCCACATACCTGGGCGTGAACG
TGCCCGTGGAGTATGTGAAAGACGGTCAGATCGTGCTGAATCTGTCTGCAAGTGCGACCGGCAACCTGCA
ACTGACAAATGATTTTATCCAGTTCAACGCCCAGTTTAAGGGCGTGTCTCGTGAACTGTATATCCCGATG
GGTGCCGCTCTGGCCATTTACGCTCGCGAGAACGGCGATGGTGTGATGTTCGAACCAGAAGAAATCTATG
ACGAGCTGAATATTGGTCAATTGTCTAGAGGTGGCGGGGGCAGTGGGGGAGGGGGAAGTGGAGGCGGCGG
TTCTGGCGGGGGAGGCTCCGGTGGCGGGGGGAGCGGGGGTGGGAGTAAGCTTGTGAGCAAGGGCGAGGAG
GATAACATGGCCATCATCAAGGAGTTCATGCGCTTCAAGGTGCACATGGAGGGCTCCGTGAACGGCCACG
AGTTCGAGATCGAGGGCGAGGGCGAGGGCCGCCCCTACGAGGGCACCCAGACCGCCAAGCTGAAGGTGAC
CAAGGGTGGCCCCCTGCCCTTCGCCTGGGACATCCTGTCCCCTCAGTTCATGTACGGCTCCAAGGCCTAC
GTGAAGCACCCCGCCGACATCCCCGACTACTTGAAGCTGTCCTTCCCCGAGGGCTTCAAGTGGGAGCGCG
TGATGAACTTCGAGGACGGCGGCGTGGTGACCGTGACCCAGGACTCCTCCCTGCAGGACGGCGAGTTCAT
CTACAGGTGAAGCTGCGCGCACNACTTCCCNCNACGGTCCCGTATGCAGAGANACNTGGGCTGGGAGGCT
CNCCNAGCNGNNGTACCCCGANGNNGNNNCCNGNN
